Addgene plasmid #139846: pLenti-X1-Neo-DDRGK1-dTM-HA
Purpose: Lentiviral expression of human DDRGK1-dTM-HA
Depositing lab: Jacob Corn. Depositing organization: University of California, Berkeley. Publication: A Genome-wide ER-phagy Screen Highlights Key Roles of Mitochondrial Metabolism and ER-Resident UFMylation. Liang JR, Lingeman E, Luong T, Ahmed S, Muhar M, Nguyen T, Olzmann JA, Corn JE. Cell. 2020 Mar 19;180(6):1160-1177.e20. doi: 10.1016/j.cell.2020.02.017. Epub 2020 Mar 10. PubMed 32160526.
Backbone
  Vector backbone: pLenti-X1-Neo
  Vector type: Lentiviral
  Selectable markers: Neomycin (select with G418)
Growth in bacteria
  Bacterial resistance: Ampicillin, 100 μg/mL
  Growth temperature: 37°C
  Growth strain: NEB Stable
  Copy number: High Copy
Gene/Insert
  Gene/Insert name: DDRGK1
  Species: H. sapiens (human)
  Mutation: d1-27
  Entrez Gene: DDRGK1 (a.k.a. C20orf116, SEMDSH, UFBP1, dJ1187M17.3)
  Tag / fusion protein: HA (C terminal on insert)
  Cloning method: Gibson Cloning
Terms and licenses: Academic/Nonprofit Terms; Industry Terms: Not Available to Industry
How to cite: pLenti-X1-Neo-DDRGK1-dTM-HA was a gift from Jacob Corn (Addgene plasmid # 139846 ; http://n2t.net/addgene:139846 ; RRID:Addgene_139846)
