[The description below was written by a language model from this plasmid's Addgene catalogue record and pLannotate feature annotations shown in this document.]
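Description:
pLenti-X1-Neo-DDRGK1-dTM-HA is a lentiviral transfer plasmid built on the pLenti-X1-Neo backbone for stable expression of a truncated, HA-tagged human DDRGK1 (also known as UFBP1 or C20orf116) in mammalian cells. In bacteria it is maintained through a high-copy ColE1/pUC-type origin and selected with ampicillin via the β-lactamase gene. An f1 origin and remnants of lac/lacZα cloning-vector sequence are also present. The viral portion has an RSV promoter driving a truncated HIV-1 5' LTR, followed by the Ψ packaging signal with a gag fragment, the Rev response element and the cPPT/CTS. A second truncated LTR sits downstream, followed by an SV40 polyadenylation signal and SV40 origin. Because no viral structural or enzymatic genes are intact, particle production depends on packaging functions supplied separately.

Between the LTRs, the EF-1α promoter drives the DDRGK1 coding sequence, which carries a deletion of residues 1–27. The "dTM" in the name indicates that this removes the N-terminal transmembrane segment. An HA epitope is fused at the C terminus; the annotation detects it as a short fragment matching a 3xHA reference, consistent with a single tag. The promoter–insert cassette is flanked by attB1 and attB2 Gateway sites, although the record lists Gibson assembly as the cloning method. A WPRE follows the insert to enhance transcript expression. A separate mouse PGK promoter drives NeoR, allowing G418 selection of transduced cells. The associated publication concerns ER-phagy and ER-resident UFMylation, so this construct probably serves as a DDRGK1 variant without its membrane anchor for comparison or rescue experiments, though the record states only its use for lentiviral expression.
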