Features (pLannotate 1.2.2; 33 found; start..end, strand, type, name):
     26..130     +  promoter       AmpR promoter: bla
    131..991     +  CDS            AmpR: β-lactamase; bla; confers resistance to ampicillin, carbenicillin, and related antibiotics
   1162..1750    +  rep_origin     ori: high-copy-number ColE1/pMB1/pBR322/pUC origin of replication
   1933..2025    +  CDS            lacI (fragment): lac repressor; lacI; The lac repressor binds to the lac operator to inhibit transcription in E. coli. This inhibition can be relieved by adding lactose or isopropyl-β-D-thiogalactopyranoside (IPTG).
   2038..2059    +  protein_bind   CAP binding site: CAP binding activates transcription in the presence of cAMP. E. coli catabolite activator protein
   2074..2104    +  promoter       lac promoter: promoter for the E. coli lac operon
   2112..2128    +  protein_bind   lac operator: The lac repressor binds to the lac operator to inhibit transcription in E. coli. This inhibition can be relieved by adding lactose or isopropyl-β-D-thiogalactopyranoside (IPTG). lac repressor encoded by lacI
   2173..2191    +  promoter       T3 promoter: promoter for bacteriophage T3 RNA polymerase
   2219..2445    +  promoter       RSV promoter: Rous sarcoma virus enhancer/promoter
   2446..2626    +  LTR            5' LTR (truncated): truncated 5' long terminal repeat (LTR) from HIV-1
   2673..2798    +  misc_feature   HIV-1 Ψ: packaging signal of human immunodeficiency virus type 1
   2782..3145    +  CDS            HIV-1 gag (fragment): gag protein from human immunodeficiency virus 1; gag
   3291..3524    +  misc_feature   RRE: The Rev response element (RRE) of HIV-1 allows for Rev-dependent mRNA export from the nucleus to the cytoplasm.
   3901..4001    +  CDS            Rev (fragment): human immunodeficiency virus 1 (HIV-1) Rev protein; rev; enhances nuclear export of unspliced and incompletely spliced viral mRNAs
   4020..4136    +  misc_feature   cPPT/CTS: central polypurine tract and central termination sequence of HIV-1
   4170..4194    +  protein_bind   attB1: mutant version of attB; recombination site for the Gateway® BP reaction BP Clonase™
   4209..4227    +  enhancer       CMV enhancer (fragment): human cytomegalovirus immediate early enhancer
   4252..4318    +  CDS            small t antigen (fragment): SV40 (simian virus 40) small t antigen
   4325..5503    +  promoter       EF-1α promoter: strong constitutive promoter for human elongation factor EF-1α
   5520..5538    +  promoter       T7 promoter: promoter for bacteriophage T7 RNA polymerase
   5586..6446    +  CDS            DDRGK1 (fragment): DDRGK_HUMAN - Also known as C20orf116 From Homo sapiens (Human).
   6474..6501    +  CDS            3xHA (fragment): three tandem HA epitope tags
   6509..6533    -  protein_bind   attB2: mutant version of attB; recombination site for the Gateway® BP reaction BP Clonase™
   6564..7152    +  misc_feature   WPRE: woodchuck hepatitis virus posttranscriptional regulatory element
   7203..7702    +  promoter       PGK promoter: mouse phosphoglycerate kinase 1 promoter
   7716..8519    +  CDS            NeoR/KanR: aminoglycoside phosphotransferase from Tn5; aph(3')-II (or nptII); confers resistance to neomycin, kanamycin, and G418 (Geneticin®)
   8593..8730    +  CDS            nef (fragment): NEF_HV1LA - Experimental evidence at protein level: Swiss-Prot protein existence level 1. Extracellular Nef protein targets CD4(+) T-lymphocytes for apoptosis by interacting with CXCR4 surface receptors. From Human immunodeficiency virus type 1 group M subtype B (isolate Lai) (HIV-1).
   8716..8896    +  LTR            5' LTR (truncated): truncated 5' long terminal repeat (LTR) from HIV-1
   8968..9089    +  polyA_signal   SV40 poly(A) signal: SV40 polyadenylation signal
   9129..9264    +  rep_origin     SV40 ori: SV40 origin of replication
   9285..9303    -  promoter       T7 promoter: promoter for bacteriophage T7 RNA polymerase
   9311..9466    +  CDS            lacZα (fragment): LacZα fragment of β-galactosidase; lacZ fragment
   9471..9899    +  rep_origin     f1 ori (sequence partly withheld): f1 bacteriophage origin of replication; arrow indicates direction of (+) strand synthesis
>Addgene plasmid #139846 | pLenti-X1-Neo-DDRGK1-dTM-HA | addgene full sequence | sequence record 304849 | Addgene NGS Result
AGGTGGCACTTTTCGGGGAAATGTGCGCGGAACCCCTATTTGTTTATTTTTCTAAATACATTCAAATATG
TATCCGCTCATGAGACAATAACCCTGATAAATGCTTCAATAATATTGAAAAAGGAAGAGTATGAGTATTC
AACATTTCCGTGTCGCCCTTATTCCCTTTTTTGCGGCATTTTGCCTTCCTGTTTTTGCTCACCCAGAAAC
GCTGGTGAAAGTAAAAGATGCTGAAGATCAGTTGGGTGCACGAGTGGGTTACATCGAACTGGATCTCAAC
AGCGGTAAGATCCTTGAGAGTTTTCGCCCCGAAGAACGTTTTCCAATGATGAGCACTTTTAAAGTTCTGC
TATGTGGCGCGGTATTATCCCGTATTGACGCCGGGCAAGAGCAACTCGGTCGCCGCATACACTATTCTCA
GAATGACTTGGTTGAGTACTCACCAGTCACAGAAAAGCATCTTACGGATGGCATGACAGTAAGAGAATTA
TGCAGTGCTGCCATAACCATGAGTGATAACACTGCGGCCAACTTACTTCTGACAACGATCGGAGGACCGA
AGGAGCTAACCGCTTTTTTGCACAACATGGGGGATCATGTAACTCGCCTTGATCGTTGGGAACCGGAGCT
GAATGAAGCCATACCAAACGACGAGCGTGACACCACGATGCCTGTAGCAATGGCAACAACGTTGCGCAAA
CTATTAACTGGCGAACTACTTACTCTAGCTTCCCGGCAACAATTAATAGACTGGATGGAGGCGGATAAAG
TTGCAGGACCACTTCTGCGCTCGGCCCTTCCGGCTGGCTGGTTTATTGCTGATAAATCTGGAGCCGGTGA
GCGTGGGTCTCGCGGTATCATTGCAGCACTGGGGCCAGATGGTAAGCCCTCCCGTATCGTAGTTATCTAC
ACGACGGGGAGTCAGGCAACTATGGATGAACGAAATAGACAGATCGCTGAGATAGGTGCCTCACTGATTA
AGCATTGGTAACTGTCAGACCAAGTTTACTCATATATACTTTAGATTGATTTAAAACTTCATTTTTAATT
TAAAAGGATCTAGGTGAAGATCCTTTTTGATAATCTCATGACCAAAATCCCTTAACGTGAGTTTTCGTTC
CACTGAGCGTCAGACCCCGTAGAAAAGATCAAAGGATCTTCTTGAGATCCTTTTTTTCTGCGCGTAATCT
GCTGCTTGCAAACAAAAAAACCACCGCTACCAGCGGTGGTTTGTTTGCCGGATCAAGAGCTACCAACTCT
TTTTCCGAAGGTAACTGGCTTCAGCAGAGCGCAGATACCAAATACTGTTCTTCTAGTGTAGCCGTAGTTA
GGCCACCACTTCAAGAACTCTGTAGCACCGCCTACATACCTCGCTCTGCTAATCCTGTTACCAGTGGCTG
CTGCCAGTGGCGATAAGTCGTGTCTTACCGGGTTGGACTCAAGACGATAGTTACCGGATAAGGCGCAGCG
GTCGGGCTGAACGGGGGGTTCGTGCACACAGCCCAGCTTGGAGCGAACGACCTACACCGAACTGAGATAC
CTACAGCGTGAGCTATGAGAAAGCGCCACGCTTCCCGAAGGGAGAAAGGCGGACAGGTATCCGGTAAGCG
GCAGGGTCGGAACAGGAGAGCGCACGAGGGAGCTTCCAGGGGGAAACGCCTGGTATCTTTATAGTCCTGT
CGGGTTTCGCCACCTCTGACTTGAGCGTCGATTTTTGTGATGCTCGTCAGGGGGGCGGAGCCTATGGAAA
AACGCCAGCAACGCGGCCTTTTTACGGTTCCTGGCCTTTTGCTGGCCTTTTGCTCACATGTTCTTTCCTG
CGTTATCCCCTGATTCTGTGGATAACCGTATTACCGCCTTTGAGTGAGCTGATACCGCTCGCCGCAGCCG
AACGACCGAGCGCAGCGAGTCAGTGAGCGAGGAAGCGGAAGAGCGCCCAATACGCAAACCGCCTCTCCCC
GCGCGTTGGCCGATTCATTAATGCAGCTGGCACGACAGGTTTCCCGACTGGAAAGCGGGCAGTGAGCGCA
ACGCAATTAATGTGAGTTAGCTCACTCATTAGGCACCCCAGGCTTTACACTTTATGCTTCCGGCTCGTAT
GTTGTGTGGAATTGTGAGCGGATAACAATTTCACACAGGAAACAGCTATGACCATGATTACGCCAAGCGC
GCAATTAACCCTCACTAAAGGGAACAAAAGCTGGAGCTGCAAGCTTAATGTAGTCTTATGCAATACTCTT
GTAGTCTTGCAACATGGTAACGATGAGTTAGCAACATGCCTTACAAGGAGAGAAAAAGCACCGTGCATGC
CGATTGGTGGAAGTAAGGTGGTACGATCGTGCCTTATTAGGAAGGCAACAGACGGGTCTGACATGGATTG
GACGAACCACTGAATTGCCGCATTGCAGAGATATTGTATTTAAGTGCCTAGCTCGATACATAAACGGGTC
TCTCTGGTTAGACCAGATCTGAGCCTGGGAGCTCTCTGGCTAACTAGGGAACCCACTGCTTAAGCCTCAA
TAAAGCTTGCCTTGAGTGCTTCAAGTAGTGTGTGCCCGTCTGTTGTGTGACTCTGGTAACTAGAGATCCC
TCAGACCCTTTTAGTCAGTGTGGAAAATCTCTAGCAGTGGCGCCCGAACAGGGACTTGAAAGCGAAAGGG
AAACCAGAGGAGCTCTCTCGACGCAGGACTCGGCTTGCTGAAGCGCGCACGGCAAGAGGCGAGGGGCGGC
GACTGGTGAGTACGCCAAAAATTTTGACTAGCGGAGGCTAGAAGGAGAGAGATGGGTGCGAGAGCGTCAG
TATTAAGCGGGGGAGAATTAGATCGCGATGGGAAAAAATTCGGTTAAGGCCAGGGGGAAAGAAAAAATAT
AAATTAAAACATATAGTATGGGCAAGCAGGGAGCTAGAACGATTCGCAGTTAATCCTGGCCTGTTAGAAA
CATCAGAAGGCTGTAGACAAATACTGGGACAGCTACAACCATCCCTTCAGACAGGATCAGAAGAACTTAG
ATCATTATATAATACAGTAGCAACCCTCTATTGTGTGCATCAAAGGATAGAGATAAAAGACACCAAGGAA
GCTTTAGACAAGATAGAGGAAGAGCAAAACAAAAGTAAGACCACCGCACAGCAAGCGGCCGCTGATCTTC
AGACCTGGAGGAGGAGATATGAGGGACAATTGGAGAAGTGAATTATATAAATATAAAGTAGTAAAAATTG
AACCATTAGGAGTAGCACCCACCAAGGCAAAGAGAAGAGTGGTGCAGAGAGAAAAAAGAGCAGTGGGAAT
AGGAGCTTTGTTCCTTGGGTTCTTGGGAGCAGCAGGAAGCACTATGGGCGCAGCGTCAATGACGCTGACG
GTACAGGCCAGACAATTATTGTCTGGTATAGTGCAGCAGCAGAACAATTTGCTGAGGGCTATTGAGGCGC
AACAGCATCTGTTGCAACTCACAGTCTGGGGCATCAAGCAGCTCCAGGCAAGAATCCTGGCTGTGGAAAG
ATACCTAAAGGATCAACAGCTCCTGGGGATTTGGGGTTGCTCTGGAAAACTCATTTGCACCACTGCTGTG
CCTTGGAATGCTAGTTGGAGTAATAAATCTCTGGAACAGATTTGGAATCACACGACCTGGATGGAGTGGG
ACAGAGAAATTAACAATTACACAAGCTTAATACACTCCTTAATTGAAGAATCGCAAAACCAGCAAGAAAA
GAATGAACAAGAATTATTGGAATTAGATAAATGGGCAAGTTTGTGGAATTGGTTTAACATAACAAATTGG
CTGTGGTATATAAAATTATTCATAATGATAGTAGGAGGCTTGGTAGGTTTAAGAATAGTTTTTGCTGTAC
TTTCTATAGTGAATAGAGTTAGGCAGGGATATTCACCATTATCGTTTCAGACCCACCTCCCAACCCCGAG
GGGACCCGACAGGCCCGAAGGAATAGAAGAAGAAGGTGGAGAGAGAGACAGAGACAGATCCATTCGATTA
GTGAACGGATCTCGACGGTATCGGTTAACTTTTAAAAGAAAAGGGGGGATTGGGGGGTACAGTGCAGGGG
AAAGAATAGTAGACATAATAGCAACAGACATACAAACTAAAGAATTACAAAAACAAATTACAAAATTCAA
AATTTTATCGTCCAGTGTGGTGGAATTCTGCAGATATCAACAAGTTTGTACAAAAAAGCAGGCTCCACCA
TGGGAACCGACATTGATTATTGACTAGGCTTTTGCAAAAAGCTTTGCAAAGATGGATAAAGTTTTAAACA
GAGAGGAATCTTTGCAGCTAATGGACCTTCTAGGTCTTGAAAGGAGTGGGAATTGGCTCCGGTGCCCGTC
AGTGGGCAGAGCGCACATCGCCCACAGTCCCCGAGAAGTTGGGGGGAGGGGTCGGCAATTGAACCGGTGC
CTAGAGAAGGTGGCGCGGGGTAAACTGGGAAAGTGATGTCGTGTACTGGCTCCGCCTTTTTCCCGAGGGT
GGGGGAGAACCGTATATAAGTGCAGTAGTCGCCGTGAACGTTCTTTTTCGCAACGGGTTTGCCGCCAGAA
CACAGGTAAGTGCCGTGTGTGGTTCCCGCGGGCCTGGCCTCTTTACGGGTTATGGCCCTTGCGTGCCTTG
AATTACTTCCACCTGGCTGCAGTACGTGATTCTTGATCCCGAGCTTCGGGTTGGAAGTGGGTGGGAGAGT
TCGAGGCCTTGCGCTTAAGGAGCCCCTTCGCCTCGTGCTTGAGTTGAGGCCTGGCCTGGGCGCTGGGGCC
GCCGCGTGCGAATCTGGTGGCACCTTCGCGCCTGTCTCGCTGCTTTCGATAAGTCTCTAGCCATTTAAAA
TTTTTGATGACCTGCTGCGACGCTTTTTTTCTGGCAAGATAGTCTTGTAAATGCGGGCCAAGATCTGCAC
ACTGGTATTTCGGTTTTTGGGGCCGCGGGCGGCGACGGGGCCCGTGCGTCCCAGCGCACATGTTCGGCGA
GGCGGGGCCTGCGAGCGCGGCCACCGAGAATCGGACGGGGGTAGTCTCAAGCTGGCCGGCCTGCTCTGGT
GCCTGGCCTCGCGCCGCCGTGTATCGCCCCGCCCTGGGCGGCAAGGCTGGCCCGGTCGGCACCAGTTGCG
TGAGCGGAAAGATGGCCGCTTCCCGGCCCTGCTGCAGGGAGCTCAAAATGGAGGACGCGGCGCTCGGGAG
AGCGGGCGGGTGAGTCACCCACACAAAGGAAAAGGGCCTTTCCGTCCTCAGCCGTCGCTTCATGTGACTC
CACGGAGTACCGGGCGCCGTCCAGGCACCTCGATTAGTTCTCGAGCTTTTGGAGTACGTCGTCTTTAGGT
TGGGGGGAGGGGTTTTATGCGATGGAGTTTCCCCACACTGAGTGGGTGGAGACTGAAGTTAGGCCAGCTT
GGCACTTGATGTAATTCTCCTTGGAATTTGCCCTTTTTGAGTTTGGATCTTGGTTCATTCTCAAGCCTCA
GACAGTGGTTCAAAGTTTTTTTCTTCCATTTCAGGTGTCGTGAGGAATTAGCTTGGTACTAATACGACTC
ACTATAGGGAGACCCAAGCTGGCTAGGTAAGCTTGGTACCGAGCTCGGATCCATGGCGGCATCAGCCGGC
CAAGAGCCACTGCACAATGAGGAGCTGGCAGGAGCAGGCCGGGTGGCCCAGCCTGGGCCCCTGGAGCCTG
AGGAGCCGAGAGCTGGAGGCAGGCCTCGGCGCCGGAGGGACCTGGGCAGCCGCCTACAGGCCCAGCGTCG
AGCCCAGCGGGTGGCCTGGGCAGAAGCAGATGAGAACGAGGAGGAAGCTGTCATCCTAGCCCAGGAGGAG
GAAGGTGTCGAGAAGCCAGCGGAAACTCACCTGTCGGGGAAAATTGGAGCTAAGAAACTGCGGAAGCTGG
AGGAGAAACAAGCGCGAAAGGCCCAGCGTGAGGCAGAGGAGGCTGAACGTGAGGAGCGGAAACGACTCGA
GTCCCAGCGCGAAGCTGAGTGGAAGAAGGAGGAGGAGCGGCTTCGCCTGGAGGAGGAGCAGAAGGAGGAG
GAGGAGAGGAAGGCCCGCGAGGAGCAGGCCCAGCGGGAGCATGAGGAGTACCTGAAACTGAAGGAGGCCT
TTGTGGTGGAGGAGGAAGGCGTAGGAGAGACCATGACTGAGGAACAGTCCCAGAGCTTCCTGACAGAGTT
CATCAACTACATCAAGCAGTCCAAGGTTGTGCTCTTGGAAGACCTGGCTTCCCAGGTGGGCCTACGCACT
CAGGACACCATAAATCGCATCCAGGACCTGCTGGCTGAGGGGACTATAACAGGTGTGATTGACGACCGGG
GCAAGTTCATCTACATAACCCCAGAGGAACTGGCCGCCGTGGCCAACTTCATCCGACAGCGGGGCCGGGT
GTCCATCGCCGAGCTTGCCCAAGCCAGCAACTCCCTCATCGCCTGGGGCCGGGAGTCCCCTGCCCAAGCC
CCAGCCGGTGGATCTGGAGGTTCTGGTGGAATGTACCCATACGATGTTCCAGATTACGCTTGATCTAGAC
CCAGCTTTCTTGTACAAAGTGGTTGATATCCAGCACAGTGGCGGCCGCTCGACAATCAACCTCTGGATTA
CAAAATTTGTGAAAGATTGACTGGTATTCTTAACTATGTTGCTCCTTTTACGCTATGTGGATACGCTGCT
TTAATGCCTTTGTATCATGCTATTGCTTCCCGTATGGCTTTCATTTTCTCCTCCTTGTATAAATCCTGGT
TGCTGTCTCTTTATGAGGAGTTGTGGCCCGTTGTCAGGCAACGTGGCGTGGTGTGCACTGTGTTTGCTGA
CGCAACCCCCACTGGTTGGGGCATTGCCACCACCTGTCAGCTCCTTTCCGGGACTTTCGCTTTCCCCCTC
CCTATTGCCACGGCGGAACTCATCGCCGCCTGCCTTGCCCGCTGCTGGACAGGGGCTCGGCTGTTGGGCA
CTGACAATTCCGTGGTGTTGTCGGGGAAGCTGACGTCCTTTCCATGGCTGCTCGCCTGTGTTGCCACCTG
GATTCTGCGCGGGACGTCCTTCTGCTACGTCCCTTCGGCCCTCAATCCAGCGGACCTTCCTTCCCGCGGC
CTGCTGCCGGCTCTGCGGCCTCTTCCGCGTCTTCGCCTTCGCCCTCAGACGAGTCGGATCTCCCTTTGGG
CCGCCTCCCCGCCTGGACCTGCAGGATTCTGCAGATATCCGGACTAGTGATCTAATTCTACCGGGTAGGG
GAGGCGCTTTTCCCAAGGCAGTCTGGAGCATGCGCTTTAGCAGCCCCGCTGGGCACTTGGCGCTACACAA
GTGGCCTCTGGCCTCGCACACATTCCACATCCACCGGTAGGCGCCAACCGGCTCCGTTCTTTGGTGGCCC
CTTCGCGCCACCTTCTACTCCTCCCCTAGTCAGGAAGTTCCCCCCCGCCCCGCAGCTCGCGTCGTGCAGG
ACGTGACAAATGGAAGTAGCACGTCTCACTAGTCTCGTGCAGATGGACAGCACCGCTGAGCAATGGAAGC
GGGTAGGCCTTTGGGGCAGCGGCCAATAGCAGCTTTGCTCCTTCGCTTTCTGGGCTCAGAGGCTGGGAAG
GGGTGGGTCCGGGGGCGGGCTCAGGGGCGGGCTCAGGGGCGGGGCGGGCGCCCGAAGGTCCTCCGGAGGC
CCGGCATTCTGCACGCTTCAAAAGCGCACGTCTGCCGCGCTGTTCTCCTCTTCCTCATCTCCGGGCCTTT
CGACCTGCAGCCAATATGGGATCGGCCATTGAACAAGATGGATTGCACGCAGGTTCTCCGGCCGCTTGGG
TGGAGAGGCTATTCGGCTATGACTGGGCACAACAGACAATCGGCTGCTCTGATGCCGCCGTGTTCCGGCT
GTCAGCGCAGGGGCGCCCGGTTCTTTTTGTCAAGACCGACCTGTCCGGTGCCCTGAATGAACTGCAGGAC
GAGGCAGCGCGGCTATCGTGGCTGGCCACGACGGGCGTTCCTTGCGCAGCTGTGCTCGACGTTGTCACTG
AAGCGGGAAGGGACTGGCTGCTATTGGGCGAAGTGCCGGGGCAGGATCTCCTGTCATCTCACCTTGCTCC
TGCCGAGAAAGTATCCATCATGGCTGATGCAATGCGGCGGCTGCATACGCTTGATCCGGCTACCTGCCCA
TTCGACCACCAAGCGAAACATCGCATCGAGCGAGCACGTACTCGGATGGAAGCCGGTCTTGTCGATCAGG
ATGATCTGGACGAAGAGCATCAGGGGCTCGCGCCAGCCGAACTGTTCGCCAGGCTCAAGGCGCGCATGCC
CGACGGCGAGGATCTCGTCGTGACCCATGGCGATGCCTGCTTGCCGAATATCATGGTGGAAAATGGCCGC
TTTTCTGGATTCATCGACTGTGGCCGGCTGGGTGTGGCGGACCGCTATCAGGACATAGCGTTGGCTACCC
GTGATATTGCTGAAGAGCTTGGCGGCGAATGGGCTGACCGCTTCCTCGTGCTTTACGGTATCGCCGCTCC
CGATTCGCAGCGCATCGCCTTCTATCGCCTTCTTGACGAGTTCTTCTGAACGCGTCGCCCGCCCCACGAC
CCGCAGCGCCCGACCGAAAGGAGCGCACGACCCCATGCATCTCGAGGGCCCGGTACCTTTAAGACCAATG
ACTTACAAGGCAGCTGTAGATCTTAGCCACTTTTTAAAAGAAAAGGGGGGACTGGAAGGGCTAGCTCACT
CCCAACGAAGACAAGATCTGCTTTTTGCTTGTACTGGGTCTCTCTGGTTAGACCAGATCTGAGCCTGGGA
GCTCTCTGGCTAACTAGGGAACCCACTGCTTAAGCCTCAATAAAGCTTGCCTTGAGTGCTTCAAGTAGTG
TGTGCCCGTCTGTTGTGTGACTCTGGTAACTAGAGATCCCTCAGACCCTTTTAGTCAGTGTGGAAAATCT
CTAGCAGTAGTAGTTCATGTCATCTTATTATTCAGTATTTATAACTTGCAAAGAAATGAATATCAGAGAG
TGAGAGGAACTTGTTTATTGCAGCTTATAATGGTTACAAATAAAGCAATAGCATCACAAATTTCACAAAT
AAAGCATTTTTTTCACTGCATTCTAGTTGTGGTTTGTCCAAACTCATCAATGTATCTTATCATGTCTGGC
TCTAGCTATCCCGCCCCTAACTCCGCCCATCCCGCCCCTAACTCCGCCCAGTTCCGCCCATTCTCCGCCC
CATGGCTGACTAATTTTTTTTATTTATGCAGAGGCCGAGGCCGCCTCGGCCTCTGAGCTATTCCAGAAGT
AGTGAGGAGGCTTTTTTGGAGGCCTAGGGACGTACCCAATTCGCCCTATAGTGAGTCGTATTACGCGCGC
TCACTGGCCGTCGTTTTACAACGTCGTGACTGGGAAAACCCTGGCGTTACCCAACTTAATCGCCTTGCAG
CACATCCCCCTTTCGCCAGCTGGCGTAATAGCGAAGAGGCCCGCACCGATCGCCCTTCCCAACAGTTGCG
CAGCCTGAATGGCGAATGGG
[124 nt withheld, positions 9471-9594]
C
[91 nt withheld, positions 9596-9686]
A
[49 nt withheld, positions 9688-9736]
CCTTTGACGTTGGAGTCCACGTTCTTT
[37 nt withheld, positions 9764-9800]
ACCCTATCTCGGTCTATTCTTTTGATTTATAAGGGATTTTGCCGATTTCGGCCTATTGGTTAAAAAATGA
GCTGATTTAACAAAAATTTAACGCGAATTTTAACAAAATATTAACGCTTACAATTT
